Addgene plasmid #212835: pCYP02
Purpose: Expresses the Sinorhizobium fredii LRD-modifying cytochrome P450 enzyme
Depositing lab: Christopher Voigt. Depositing organization: Massachusetts Institute of Technology. Publication: Design of a redox-proficient Escherichia coli for screening terpenoids and modifying cytochrome P450s. Lin GM, Voigt CA. Nature Catalysis. 6, 1016–1029 (2023). https://doi.org/10.1038/s41929-023-01049-5.
Backbone
  Vector backbone: pCYP
  Vector type: Bacterial Expression
Growth in bacteria
  Bacterial resistance: Kanamycin, 50 μg/mL
  Growth temperature: 37°C
  Growth strain: DH5alpha
  Copy number: High Copy
Gene/Insert
  Gene/Insert name: cytochrome P450 (alt name: Uniprot ID: P55540)
  Species: Sinorhizobium fredii
  Promoter: PcymRC
  Cloning method: Unknown
Resource information
  A portion of this plasmid was derived from a plasmid made by: codon optimized and synthesized by vendors
Terms and licenses: Academic/Nonprofit Terms; Industry Terms: Not Available to Industry
How to cite: pCYP02 was a gift from Christopher Voigt (Addgene plasmid # 212835 ; http://n2t.net/addgene:212835 ; RRID:Addgene_212835)
