[The description below was written by a language model from this plasmid's Addgene catalogue record and pLannotate feature annotations shown in this document.]
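Description:
pCYP02 is a bacterial expression plasmid of about 4.6 kb, built on the pCYP backbone, for producing a cytochrome P450 from Sinorhizobium fredii in Escherichia coli. It is selected with kanamycin through an aph(3')-Ia aminoglycoside phosphotransferase gene. The only complete replication origin annotated is p15A, which is generally regarded as medium copy and is compatible with ColE1-type plasmids, although the catalogue entry lists the plasmid as high copy. Short fragments annotated as RSF ori, bom, tet promoter and TcR are probably backbone remnants or partial homology matches rather than working elements.

The insert is a codon-optimized, synthesized open reading frame matching cyp117A2 of S. fredii NGR234, a heme-thiolate monooxygenase that the depositor describes as an LRD-modifying enzyme; the record does not expand this abbreviation. Transcription comes from the PcymRC promoter, which appears in the feature table as two CuO operator sites bound by the CymR repressor. CymR is encoded on the same plasmid, downstream of the P450 gene, and is expressed from a fragment of the lacIq promoter, so the regulation is self-contained. In systems of this type, cumate releases CymR from its operators and switches on expression. A type III hammerhead ribozyme lies between the operators and the coding sequence. Such ribozymes commonly act as insulators that cleave the 5' leader, making translation less dependent on promoter context.

The associated publication concerns an E. coli strain engineered for redox proficiency to screen terpenoids and the P450s that modify them. This suggests that pCYP02 is one of a series of inducible P450 plasmids meant to be used alongside compatible plasmids carrying other pathway components.
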