Features (pLannotate 1.2.2; 13 found; start..end, strand, type, name):
     28..54      +  misc_feature   bom (fragment): basis of mobility region from pBR322
    153..208     -  rep_origin     RSF ori (fragment): Plasmids containing the RSF 1030 origin of replication can be propagated in E. coli cells that contain additional plasmids with compatible origins.
    296..841     -  rep_origin     p15A ori: Plasmids containing the medium-copy-number p15A origin of replication can be propagated in E. coli cells that contain a second plasmid with the ColE1 origin.
    930..1745    -  CDS            KanR: aminoglycoside phosphotransferase; aph(3')-Ia; confers resistance to kanamycin in bacteria or G418 (Geneticin®) in eukaryotes
   1922..1949    +  protein_bind   CuO: CymR-binding P2 operator sequence from the p-cmt operon of Pseudomonas putida (Mullick et al., 2006) CymR
   1980..2007    +  protein_bind   CuO: CymR-binding P2 operator sequence from the p-cmt operon of Pseudomonas putida (Mullick et al., 2006) CymR
   2011..2066    +  ncRNA          Hammerhead 3: Accession: RF00008 - Hammerhead ribozyme (type III)
   2112..3452    +  CDS            cyp117A2: CPXU_SINFN - Protein inferred from homology: Swiss-Prot protein existence level 3. Cytochromes P450 are a group of heme-thiolate monooxygenases. They oxidize a variety of structurally unrelated compounds, including steroids, fatty acids, and xenobiotics. From Sinorhizobium fredii (strain NBRC 101917 / NGR234).
   3585..3658    +  promoter       lacIq promoter (fragment): lacI (mutant); In the lacIq allele, a single base change in the promoter boosts expression of the lacI gene about 10-fold.
   3659..4267    +  CDS            cymR: CYMR_PSEPU - Experimental evidence at transcript level: Swiss-Prot protein existence level 2. Involved in the repression of the cym and cmt operons which are responsible of the p-cymene degradation. From Pseudomonas putida (Arthrobacter siderocapsulatus).
   4372..4390    -  promoter       tet promoter (fragment): E. coli promoter for tetracycline efflux protein gene
   4400..4520    +  CDS            TcR (fragment): tetracycline efflux protein; tet; confers resistance to tetracycline
   4539..11      -  rep_origin     RSF ori (fragment) (across the origin): Plasmids containing the RSF 1030 origin of replication can be propagated in E. coli cells that contain additional plasmids with compatible origins.
>Addgene plasmid #212835 | pCYP02 | addgene full sequence | sequence record 422115 | Addgene NGS Result
ACTGACTCGCTGCACGAGGCAGACCTCAGCGCTAGCGGAGTGTATACTGGCTTACTATGTTGGCACTGAT
GAGGGTGTCAGTGAAGTGCTTCATGTGGCAGGAGAAAAAAGGCTGCACCGGTGCGTCAGCAGAATATGTG
ATACAGGATATATTCCGCTTCCTCGCTCACTGACTCGCTACGCTCGGTCGTTCGACTGCGGCGAGCGGAA
ATGGCTTACGAACGGGGCGGAGATTTCCTGGAAGATGCCAGGAAGATACTTAACAGGGAAGTGAGAGGGC
CGCGGCAAAGCCGTTTTTCCATAGGCTCCGCCCCCCTGACAAGCATCACGAAATCTGACGCTCAAATCAG
TGGTGGCGAAACCCGACAGGACTATAAAGATACCAGGCGTTTCCCCCTGGCGGCTCCCTCGTGCGCTCTC
CTGTTCCTGCCTTTCGGTTTACCGGTGTCATTCCGCTGTTATGGCCGCGTTTGTCTCATTCCACGCCTGA
CACTCAGTTCCGGGTAGGCAGTTCGCTCCAAGCTGGACTGTATGCACGAACCCCCCGTTCAGTCCGACCG
CTGCGCCTTATCCGGTAACTATCGTCTTGAGTCCAACCCGGAAAGACATGCAAAAGCACCACTGGCAGCA
GCCACTGGTAATTGATTTAGAGGAGTTAGTCTTGAAGTCATGCGCCGGTTAAGGCTAAACTGAAAGGACA
AGTTTTGGTGACTGCGCTCCTCCAAGCCAGTTACCTCGGTTCAAAGAGTTGGTAGCTCAGAGAACCTTCG
AAAAACCGCCCTGCAAGGCGGTTTTTTCGTTTTCAGAGCAAGAGATTACGCGCAGACCAAAACGATCTCA
AGAAGATCATCTTATTAAGGGGTCTGACGCTCAGTGGAACGAAAAATCAATCTAAAGTATATATGAGTAA
ACTTGGTCTGACAGTTACCTTAGAAAAACTCATCGAGCATCAAATGAAACTGCAATTTATTCATATCAGG
ATTATCAATACCATATTTTTGAAAAAGCCGTTTCTGTAATGAAGGAGAAAACTCACCGAGGCAGTTCCAT
AGGATGGCAAGATCCTGGTATCGGTCTGCGATTCCGACTCGTCCAACATCAATACAACCTATTAATTTCC
CCTCGTCAAAAATAAGGTTATCAAGTGAGAAATCACCATGAGTGACGACTGAATCCGGTGAGAATGGCAA
AAGCTTATGCATTTCTTTCCAGACTTGTTCAACAGGCCAGCCATTACGCTCGTCATCAAAATCACTCGCA
TCAACCAAACCGTTATTCATTCGTGATTGCGCCTGAGCGAGACGAAATACGCGATCGCTGTTAAAAGGAC
AATTACAAACAGGAATCGAATGCAACCGGCGCAGGAACACTGCCAGCGCATCAACAATATTTTCACCTGA
ATCAGGATATTCTTCTAATACCTGGAATGCTGTTTTCCCGGGGATCGCAGTGGTGAGTAACCATGCATCA
TCAGGAGTACGGATAAAATGCTTGATGGTCGGAAGAGGCATAAATTCCGTCAGCCAGTTTAGTCTGACCA
TCTCATCTGTAACATCATTGGCAACGCTACCTTTGCCATGTTTCAGAAACAACTCTGGCGCATCGGGCTT
CCCATACAATCGATAGATTGTCGCACCTGATTGCCCGACATTATCGCGAGCCCATTTATACCCATATAAA
TCAGCATCCATGTTGGAATTTAATCGCGGCCTGGAGCAAGACGTTTCCCGTTGAATATGGCTCATAACAC
CCCTTGTATTACTGTTTATGTAAGCAGACAGTTTTATTGTTCATGATGATATATTTTTATCTTGTGCAAT
GTACATCAGAGATTTTGAGACACAACCAATTATTGAAGGCCTCCCTAACGGGGGGCCTTTTTTTGTTTCT
GGTCTCCCAAGCGCTTAACGATCGTTGGCTGAACAAACAGACAATCTGGTCTGTTTGTATTATGGAAAAT
TTTTCTGTATAATAGATTCAACAAACAGACAATCTGGTCTGTTTGTATTATCAGCGGTCAACGCATGTGC
TTTGCGTTCTGATGAGACAGTGATGTCGAAACCGCCTCTACAAATAATTTTGTTTAGGCCAAGAACACCC
GGGAGGTTATAATGAATGTCCTGCTGAATCCGTTGAATCGCCGCCATCGTCTGCGATATGACATTCCAGT
AATGCCTGGTGCGTTCCCCCTTGTCGGGCATTTGCCGGCGATTGTATGTGATCTGCCACGCTTACTCCGC
CGGGCAGAACGTACTCTCGGTAGTCATTTTTGGCTGGATTTCGGTCCGGCAGGTCATTTGATGACCTGTG
TTGATCCGCACGCGTTCGCGCTGTTGCGCCACAAAGATGTTAGTAGCGCGTTGATTGAGGAAATCGCTCC
CGAACTGCTCGGCGGCACCTTGGTAGCACAAGATGGCGGTGCCCATCGCCAGGCGCGTGATGCAATCAAA
GCAGCCTTCCTGCCAGAAGGTTTAACCCAGGCGGGGATTGGCGATCTTTTTGCTCCGGTGATTCGTGCGC
GTGTGCAAGCGTGGCGTGATCGTGGCGACGTAACCATACTGCCTGAAACAGGCGACCTGATGCTTAAACT
GATTTTTACCCTGATGGGCGTTCCTGCACAGGACCTGCCGGGTTGGCACCGTAAATATCGTCAACTTCTG
CAACTTATTGTCGCCCCTAGTGTGGATCTGCCAGGATTGCCACTTCGCCGTGGCCGCGCAGCACGTGATT
GGATTGACGCGCAACTGCGCCAATTCGTTCGCGACGCGCGTGCACATGCCGCCCGGACAGGTCTGATTAA
TGATATGGTAAGCGCGTTCGATCGCTCCGATGATGCCCTGTCTGACGATCTGTTGGTGGCTAATATTCGT
CTGCTGTTGCTTGCAGGACATGATACCACGGCGAGCACAATGGCATGGATGGTGATTGAACTGGCCAGAC
AACCAATGTTGTGGGATGCGCTGGTTGAAGAAGCCCAGCGTGTGGGAGCGGTTCCGACCCGTCATGCCGA
TTTAGAACAATGTCCTGTGGCGGAAGCCCTGTTCCGCGAAACACTGCGCGTTCACCCGGCGACGACTTTA
CTGCCACGCCGCGCATTACAAGAACTCCAGTTGGGCCAACGCAGAATTCCTGCGGGCACACATCTGTGCA
TACCGTTACTGCATTTTAGCACCTCTGCTCTGTTACATGAAGCCCCGGACCAGTTTCGCCTGGCACGCTG
GTTGCAGCGAACCGAGCCGATACGGCCGGTTGATATGCTGCAGTTTGGAACCGGCCCGCATGTGTGTATT
GGTTACCACCTGGTCTGGCTTGAGCTTGTCCAGTTCAGTATAGCCCTGGCGCTGACAATGCATAAAGCTG
GAGTGCGCCCGCTCCTGCTTAGCGGCGTTGAAAAAGGTCGCAGATACTACCCGACGGCGCATCCGAGCAT
GACGATTCGTATCGGATTTTCGTAATAAGGATGAGCTCTACAAATAAGCAGAGGTGGTTGTGTTGCGAAA
AAAAAAAAAAAAACACCCTAACGGGTGTTTTTTTTTTTTTGGTGTCCCCACGTGTGGCGCTGGAGACCGT
CCAATGGCGGCGCGCCATCGAATGGTGCAAAACCTTTCGCGGTATGGCATGATAGCGCCCGGAAGAGAGT
CAATTCAGGGTGGTGAATATGAGCCCGAAACGTCGTACCCAGGCAGAACGTGCAATGGAAACCCAGGGTA
AACTGATTGCAGCAGCACTGGGTGTTCTGCGTGAAAAAGGTTATGCAGGTTTTCGTATTGCAGATGTTCC
GGGTGCAGCCGGTGTTAGCCGTGGTGCACAGAGCCATCATTTTCCGACCAAACTGGAACTGCTGCTGGCA
ACCTTTGAATGGCTGTATGAGCAGATTACCGAACGTAGCCGTGCACGTCTGGCAAAACTGAAACCGGAAG
ATGATGTTATTCAGCAGATGCTGGATGATGCAGCAGATTTTTTTCTGGATGATGATTTTAGCATCGGCCT
GGATCTGATTGTTGCAGCAGATCGTGATCCGGCACTGCGTGAAGGTATTCTGCGTACCGTTGAACGTAAT
CGTTTTGTTGTTGAAGATATGTGGCTGGGTGTGCTGGTGAGCCGTGGTCTGAGCCGTGATGATGCCGAAG
ATATTCTGTGGCTGATTTTTAACAGCGTTCGTGGTCTGACAGTTCGTAGCCTGTGGCAGAAAGATAAAGA
ACGTTTTGAACGTGTGCGTAATAGCACCCTGGAAATTGCACGTGAACGTTATGCAAAATTCAAACGTTGA
TAAGGATCCTAATTGGTAACGAATCAGACAATTGACGGCTCGAGGGAGTAGCATAGGGTTTGCAGAATCC
CTGCTTCGTCCATTTGACAGGCACATTATGCATCGATGATAAGCTGTCAAACATGAGCAGATCCTCTACG
CCGGACGCATCGTGGCCGGCATCACCGGCGCCACAGGTGCGGTTGCTGGCGCCTATATCGCCGACATCAC
CGATGGGGAAGATCGGGCTCGCCACTTCGGGCTCATGAGCAAATATTTTATCTGAGGTGCTTCCTCGCTC
